Addgene plasmid #41796: p156RRL-EF1a-GFPU3H1MajSat
Depositing lab: Inder Verma. Depositing organization: Salk Institute for Biological Studies. Publication: BRCA1 tumour suppression occurs via heterochromatin-mediated silencing. Zhu Q, Pao GM, Huynh AM, Suh H, Tonnu N, Nederlof PM, Gage FH, Verma IM. Nature. 2011 Sep 7;477(7363):179-84. doi: 10.1038/nature10371. PubMed 21901007.
Backbone
  Vector backbone: p156RRLsinpptCAGPRE
Growth in bacteria
  Bacterial resistance: Ampicillin, 100 μg/mL
  Growth temperature: 37°C
  Growth strain: XL10 Gold
  Copy number: High Copy
Gene/Insert
  Gene/Insert name: satellite repeat sequence
Terms and licenses: Academic/Nonprofit Terms; Industry Terms: Not Available to Industry
How to cite: p156RRL-EF1a-GFPU3H1MajSat was a gift from Inder Verma (Addgene plasmid # 41796)
