[The description below was written by a language model from this plasmid's Addgene catalogue record and pLannotate feature annotations shown in this document.]
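Description:
p156RRL-EF1a-GFPU3H1MajSat is a self-inactivating HIV-1-based lentiviral transfer plasmid built on the p156RRLsinpptCAGPRE backbone. It is propagated in E. coli at high copy from a ColE1/pUC-type origin under ampicillin selection. The plasmid backbone also carries leftover pBR322 fragments (tet, rop, bom) and an SV40 promoter–gpt–SV40 poly(A) cassette outside the viral genome. The viral portion contains a truncated 5' LTR, the Ψ packaging signal with a partial gag sequence, the Rev response element, a cPPT/CTS to aid nuclear import, WPRE to enhance transcript expression, and a U3-deleted 3' LTR. As the transfer vector encodes no viral structural or enzymatic proteins, these must be provided in trans to make particles.

Two expression units are carried. The human EF-1α promoter, with its intron, drives EGFP as a constitutive marker of transduced cells. A second cassette sits within the deleted U3 region of the 3' LTR, as the name indicates: a human H1 RNA polymerase III promoter preceded by tetracycline operator repeats and followed, before a loxP site, by an unannotated stretch that presumably holds the insert, catalogued only as "satellite repeat sequence" ("MajSat" suggests major satellite repeats, but the record does not state species or orientation). Placement in U3 means the cassette is copied to both LTRs during reverse transcription. The resulting pair of loxP sites could in principle allow Cre-mediated excision of the provirus.

The associated publication concerns BRCA1 and heterochromatin-mediated silencing, consistent with use for ectopic satellite transcript expression in GFP-marked cells. The depositor sequence is full length, whereas the repository NGS record is partial, truncating AmpR and the origin.
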