Features (pLannotate 1.2.2; 37 found; start..end, strand, type, name):
      1..330     +  CDS            nef (fragment): NEF_HV1BR - Experimental evidence at protein level: Swiss-Prot protein existence level 1. Extracellular Nef protein targets CD4(+) T-lymphocytes for apoptosis by interacting with CXCR4 surface receptors (PubMed:14990729). From Human immunodeficiency virus type 1 group M subtype B (isolate BRU/LAI) (HIV-1).
    378..635     +  LTR            5' LTR (truncated): truncated 5' long terminal repeat (LTR) from HIV-1
    682..807     +  misc_feature   HIV-1 Ψ: packaging signal of human immunodeficiency virus type 1
    791..1154    +  CDS            HIV-1 gag (fragment): gag protein from human immunodeficiency virus 1; gag
   1300..1533    +  misc_feature   RRE: The Rev response element (RRE) of HIV-1 allows for Rev-dependent mRNA export from the nucleus to the cytoplasm.
   1910..2010    +  CDS            Rev (fragment): human immunodeficiency virus 1 (HIV-1) Rev protein; rev; enhances nuclear export of unspliced and incompletely spliced viral mRNAs
   2049..2115    +  CDS            small t antigen (fragment): SV40 (simian virus 40) small t antigen
   2141..2352    +  promoter       EF-1α core promoter: core promoter for human elongation factor EF-1α
   2353..2461    +  intron         EF-1α intron A (fragment): intron upstream of the start codon of human EF-1α
   3087..3290    +  intron         EF-1α intron A: truncated intron upstream of the start codon of human EF-1α
   3347..3464    +  misc_feature   cPPT/CTS: central polypurine tract and central termination sequence of HIV-1
   3554..4270    +  CDS            EGFP: EGFP is a basic (constitutively fluorescent) green fluorescent protein published in 1996, derived from Aequorea victoria. It is reported to be a rapidly-maturing weak dimer with moderate acid sensitivity.
   4271..4288    +  misc_feature   MCS (fragment): multiple cloning site
   4343..4931    +  misc_feature   WPRE: woodchuck hepatitis virus posttranscriptional regulatory element
   4999..5018    +  misc_feature   cPPT/CTS (fragment): central polypurine tract and central termination sequence of HIV-1
   5020..5054    +  LTR            3' LTR (ΔU3) (fragment): self-inactivating 3' long terminal repeat (LTR) from HIV-1
   5099..5369    +  protein_bind   tetracycline response element: contains seven copies of the tetracycline operator tetO tetracycline repressor TetR
   5398..5612    +  promoter       H1 promoter: human H1 RNA promoter
   6109..6142    +  protein_bind   loxP: Cre-mediated recombination occurs in the 8-bp core sequence (GCATACAT). Cre recombinase
   6162..6342    +  LTR            5' LTR (truncated): truncated 5' long terminal repeat (LTR) from HIV-1
   6367..6385    -  promoter       SP6 promoter: promoter for bacteriophage SP6 RNA polymerase
   6613..6892    +  CDS            TcR (fragment): tetracycline efflux protein; tet; confers resistance to tetracycline
   6893..6941    -  misc_feature   bom (fragment): basis of mobility region from pBR322
   7043..7078    -  CDS            rop (fragment): Rop protein, which maintains plasmids at low copy number; rop
   7173..7277    +  promoter       AmpR promoter: bla
   7278..8138    +  CDS            AmpR: β-lactamase; bla; confers resistance to ampicillin, carbenicillin, and related antibiotics
   8309..8897    +  rep_origin     ori: high-copy-number ColE1/pMB1/pBR322/pUC origin of replication
   9080..9136    +  CDS            lacI (fragment): lac repressor; lacI; The lac repressor binds to the lac operator to inhibit transcription in E. coli. This inhibition can be relieved by adding lactose or isopropyl-β-D-thiogalactopyranoside (IPTG).
   9143..9472    +  promoter       SV40 promoter: SV40 enhancer and early promoter
   9672..9791    +  CDS            gpt (fragment): XGPT_ECOLI - Also known as gpp, gxu. Experimental evidence at protein level: Swiss-Prot protein existence level 1. Purine salvage pathway enzyme that catalyzes the transfer of the ribosyl-5-phosphate group from 5-phospho-alpha-D-ribose 1- diphosphate (PRPP) to the N9 position of the 6-oxopurines guanine and xanthine to form the corresponding ribonucleotides GMP (guanosine 5'- monophosphate) and XMP (xanthosine 5'-monophosphate), with the release of PPi. To a lesser extent, also acts on hypoxanthine (PubMed:9100006, PubMed:3886014). Does not ribophosphorylate adenine (PubMed:3886014). From Esch
   9791..10126   +  CDS            gpt (fragment): XGPT_ECOLI - Also known as gpp, gxu. Experimental evidence at protein level: Swiss-Prot protein existence level 1. Purine salvage pathway enzyme that catalyzes the transfer of the ribosyl-5-phosphate group from 5-phospho-alpha-D-ribose 1- diphosphate (PRPP) to the N9 position of the 6-oxopurines guanine and xanthine to form the corresponding ribonucleotides GMP (guanosine 5'- monophosphate) and XMP (xanthosine 5'-monophosphate), with the release of PPi. To a lesser extent, also acts on hypoxanthine (PubMed:9100006, PubMed:3886014). Does not ribophosphorylate adenine (PubMed:3886014). From Esch
  10221..10526   +  CDS            frsA (fragment): FRSA_ECOLI - Also known as yafA. Experimental evidence at protein level: Swiss-Prot protein existence level 1. Catalyzes the hydrolysis of esters (PubMed:15808744). Displays esterase activity toward pNP-butyrate (PubMed:15808744). May stimulate mixed-acid fermentation by acting as a fermentation/respiration switch that down-regulates respiration and up- regulates fermentation rates (PubMed:15169777). From Escherichia coli (strain K12).
  10530..10604   +  CDS            small t antigen (fragment): SV40 (simian virus 40) small t antigen
  10606..10671   +  intron         small t intron: SV40 (simian virus 40) small t antigen intron
  10801..10821   +  CDS            SV40 NLS: nuclear localization signal of SV40 (simian virus 40) large T antigen
  11140..11223   +  CDS            large T antigen (fragment): large T antigen from SV40 (simian virus 40)
  11246..11380   +  polyA_signal   SV40 poly(A) signal: SV40 polyadenylation signal
>Addgene plasmid #41796 | p156RRL-EF1a-GFPU3H1MajSat | depositor full sequence | sequence record 56354 | p156RRL-EF1a-GFPU3H1MajSat sequence 11547 bps
TTGGAAGGGCTAATTCACTCCCAAAGAAGACAAGATATCCTTGATCTGTGGATCTACCACACACAAGGCT
ACTTCCCTGATTAGCAGAACTACACACCAGGGCCAGGGGTCAGATATCCACTGACCTTTGGATGGTGCTA
CAAGCTAGTACCAGTTGAGCCAGATAAGGTAGAAGAGGCCAATAAAGGAGAGAACACCAGCTTGTTACAC
CCTGTGAGCCTGCATGGGATGGATGACCCGGAGAGAGAAGTGTTAGAGTGGAGGTTTGACAGCCGCCTAG
CATTTCATCACGTGGCCCGAGAGCTGCATCCGGAGTACTTCAAGAACTGCTGATATCGAGCTTGCTACAA
GGGACTTTCCGCTGGGGACTTTCCAGGGAGGCGTGGCCTGGGCGGGACTGGGGAGTGGCGAGCCCTCAGA
TCCTGCATATAAGCAGCTGCTTTTTGCCTGTACTGGGTCTCTCTGGTTAGACCAGATCTGAGCCTGGGAG
CTCTCTGGCTAACTAGGGAACCCACTGCTTAAGCCTCAATAAAGCTTGCCTTGAGTGCTTCAAGTAGTGT
GTGCCCGTCTGTTGTGTGACTCTGGTAACTAGAGATCCCTCAGACCCTTTTAGTCAGTGTGGAAAATCTC
TAGCAGTGGCGCCCGAACAGGGACTTGAAAGCGAAAGGGAAACCAGAGGAGCTCTCTCGACGCAGGACTC
GGCTTGCTGAAGCGCGCACGGCAAGAGGCGAGGGGCGGCGACTGGTGAGTACGCCAAAAATTTTGACTAG
CGGAGGCTAGAAGGAGAGAGATGGGTGCGAGAGCGTCAGTATTAAGCGGGGGAGAATTAGATCGCGATGG
GAAAAAATTCGGTTAAGGCCAGGGGGAAAGAAAAAATATAAATTAAAACATATAGTATGGGCAAGCAGGG
AGCTAGAACGATTCGCAGTTAATCCTGGCCTGTTAGAAACATCAGAAGGCTGTAGACAAATACTGGGACA
GCTACAACCATCCCTTCAGACAGGATCAGAAGAACTTAGATCATTATATAATACAGTAGCAACCCTCTAT
TGTGTGCATCAAAGGATAGAGATAAAAGACACCAAGGAAGCTTTAGACAAGATAGAGGAAGAGCAAAACA
AAAGTAAGACCACCGCACAGCAAGCGGCCGCTGATCTTCAGACCTGGAGGAGGAGATATGAGGGACAATT
GGAGAAGTGAATTATATAAATATAAAGTAGTAAAAATTGAACCATTAGGAGTAGCACCCACCAAGGCAAA
GAGAAGAGTGGTGCAGAGAGAAAAAAGAGCAGTGGGAATAGGAGCTTTGTTCCTTGGGTTCTTGGGAGCA
GCAGGAAGCACTATGGGCGCAGCGTCAATGACGCTGACGGTACAGGCCAGACAATTATTGTCTGGTATAG
TGCAGCAGCAGAACAATTTGCTGAGGGCTATTGAGGCGCAACAGCATCTGTTGCAACTCACAGTCTGGGG
CATCAAGCAGCTCCAGGCAAGAATCCTGGCTGTGGAAAGATACCTAAAGGATCAACAGCTCCTGGGGATT
TGGGGTTGCTCTGGAAAACTCATTTGCACCACTGCTGTGCCTTGGAATGCTAGTTGGAGTAATAAATCTC
TGGAACAGATTTGGAATCACACGACCTGGATGGAGTGGGACAGAGAAATTAACAATTACACAAGCTTAAT
ACACTCCTTAATTGAAGAATCGCAAAACCAGCAAGAAAAGAATGAACAAGAATTATTGGAATTAGATAAA
TGGGCAAGTTTGTGGAATTGGTTTAACATAACAAATTGGCTGTGGTATATAAAATTATTCATAATGATAG
TAGGAGGCTTGGTAGGTTTAAGAATAGTTTTTGCTGTACTTTCTATAGTGAATAGAGTTAGGCAGGGATA
TTCACCATTATCGTTTCAGACCCACCTCCCAACCCCGAGGGGACCCGACAGGCCCGAAGGAATAGAAGAA
GAAGGTGGAGAGAGAGACAGAGACAGATCCATTCGATTAGTGAACGGATCTCGACGGTATCGCGATGTCG
ACGATAAGCTTTGCAAAGATGGATAAAGTTTTAAACAGAGAGGAATCTTTGCAGCTAATGGACCTTCTAG
GTCTTGAAAGGAGTGGGAATTGGCTCCGGTGCCCGTCAGTGGGCAGAGCGCACATCGCCCACAGTCCCCG
AGAAGTTGGGGGGAGGGGTCGGCAATTGAACCGGTGCCTAGAGAAGGTGGCGCGGGGTAAACTGGGAAAG
TGATGTCGTGTACTGGCTCCGCCTTTTTCCCGAGGGTGGGGGAGAACCGTATATAAGTGCAGTAGTCGCC
GTGAACGTTCTTTTTCGCAACGGGTTTGCCGCCAGAACACAGGTAAGTGCCGTGTGTGGTTCCCGCGGGC
CTGGCCTCTTTACGGGTTATGGCCCTTGCGTGCCTTGAATTACTTCCACTGGCTGCAGTACGTGATTCTT
GATCCCGAGCTTCGGGTTGGAAGTGGGTGGGAGAGTTCGAGGCCTTGCGCTTAAGGAGCCCCTTCGCCTC
GTGCTTGAGTTGAGGCCTGGCCTGGGCGCTGGGGCCGCCGCGTGCGAATCTGGTGGCACCTTCGCGCCTG
TCTCGCTGCTTTCGATAAGTCTCTAGCCATTTAAAATTTTTGATGACCTGCTGCGACGCTTTTTTTCTGG
CAAGATAGTCTTGTAAATGCGGGCCAAGATCTGCACACTGGTATTTCGGTTTTTGGGGCCGCGGGCGGCG
ACGGGGCCCGTGCGTCCCAGCGCACATGTTCGGCGAGGCGGGGCCTGCGAGCGCGGCCACCGAGAATCGG
ACGGGGGTAGTCTCAAGCTGGCCGGCCTGCTCTGGTGCCTGGCCTCGCGCCGCCGTGTATCGCCCCGCCC
TGGGCGGCAAGGCTGGCCCGGTCGGCACCAGTTGCGTGAGCGGAAAGATGGCCGCTTCCCGGCCCTGCTG
CAGGGAGCTCAAAATGGAGGACGCGGCGCTCGGGAGAGCGGGCGGGTGAGTCACCCACACAAAGGAAAAG
GGCCTTTCCGTCCTCAGCCGTCGCTTCATGTGACTCCACGGAGTACCGGGCGCCGTCCAGGCACCTCGAT
TAGTTCTCGAGCTTTTGGAGTACGTCGTCTTTAGGTTGGGGGGAGGGGTTTTATGCGATGGAGTTTCCCC
ACACTGAGTGGGTGGAGACTGAAGTTAGGCCAGCTTGGCACTTGATGTAATTCTCCTTGGAATTTGCCCT
TTTTGAGTTTGGATCTTGGTTCATTCTCAAGCCTCAGACAGTGGTTCAAAGTTTTTTTCTTCCATTTCAG
GTGTCGTGAGGAATTTCGACATTTAAATTTAATTAATCTCGACGGTATCGGTTAACTTTTAAAAGAAAAG
GGGGGATTGGGGGGTACAGTGCAGGGGAAAGAATAGTAGACATAATAGCAACAGACATACAAACTAAAGA
ATTACAAAAACAAATTACAAAAATTCAAAATTTTCCGATCACGAGACTAGCCTCGAGGTTTAAACTACGG
GATCTTCGAAGGCCTAAGCTTACGCGCGCGTCCTAGCGCTACCGGTCGCCACCATGGTGAGCAAGGGCGA
GGAGCTGTTCACCGGGGTGGTGCCCATCCTGGTCGAGCTGGACGGCGACGTAAACGGCCACAAGTTCAGC
GTGTCCGGCGAGGGCGAGGGCGATGCCACCTACGGCAAGCTGACCCTGAAGTTCATCTGCACCACCGGCA
AGCTGCCCGTGCCCTGGCCCACCCTCGTGACCACCCTGACCTACGGCGTGCAGTGCTTCAGCCGCTACCC
CGACCACATGAAGCAGCACGACTTCTTCAAGTCCGCCATGCCCGAAGGCTACGTCCAGGAGCGCACCATC
TTCTTCAAGGACGACGGCAACTACAAGACCCGCGCCGAGGTGAAGTTCGAGGGCGACACCCTGGTGAACC
GCATCGAGCTGAAGGGCATCGACTTCAAGGAGGACGGCAACATCCTGGGGCACAAGCTGGAGTACAACTA
CAACAGCCACAACGTCTATATCATGGCCGACAAGCAGAAGAACGGCATCAAGGTGAACTTCAAGATCCGC
CACAACATCGAGGACGGCAGCGTGCAGCTCGCCGACCACTACCAGCAGAACACCCCCATCGGCGACGGCC
CCGTGCTGCTGCCCGACAACCACTACCTGAGCACCCAGTCCGCCCTGAGCAAAGACCCCAACGAGAAGCG
CGATCACATGGTCCTGCTGGAGTTCGTGACCGCCGCCGGGATCACTCTCGGCATGGACGAGCTGTACAAG
TCCGGACTCAGATCTCGATAGCTAGTAGCTAGCTAGCTAGTCGAGCTCAACTTCGGGGACTAGTCATATG
ATAATCAACCTCTGGATTACAAAATTTGTGAAAGATTGACTGGTATTCTTAACTATGTTGCTCCTTTTAC
GCTATGTGGATACGCTGCTTTAATGCCTTTGTATCATGCTATTGCTTCCCGTATGGCTTTCATTTTCTCC
TCCTTGTATAAATCCTGGTTGCTGTCTCTTTATGAGGAGTTGTGGCCCGTTGTCAGGCAACGTGGCGTGG
TGTGCACTGTGTTTGCTGACGCAACCCCCACTGGTTGGGGCATTGCCACCACCTGTCAGCTCCTTTCCGG
GACTTTCGCTTTCCCCCTCCCTATTGCCACGGCGGAACTCATCGCCGCCTGCCTTGCCCGCTGCTGGACA
GGGGCTCGGCTGTTGGGCACTGACAATTCCGTGGTGTTGTCGGGGAAGCTGACGTCCTTTCCATGGCTGC
TCGCCTGTGTTGCCACCTGGATTCTGCGCGGGACGTCCTTCTGCTACGTCCCTTCGGCCCTCAATCCAGC
GGACCTTCCTTCCCGCGGCCTGCTGCCGGCTCTGCGGCCTCTTCCGCGTCTTCGCCTTCGCCCTCAGACG
AGTCGGATCTCCCTTTGGGCCGCCTCCCCGCATCGGTACGTATGGCCAGGTACCTTTAAGACCAATGACT
TACAAGGCAGCTGTAGATCTTAGCCACTTTTTAAAAGAAAAGGGGGGACTGGAAGGGCTAATTCACTCCC
AACGAAGACAAGATGGGATCAATTCACCATGCTAGTGGATCCCCCTCGAGTTTACCACTCCCTATCAGTG
ATAGAGAAAAGTGAAAGTCGAGTTTACCACTCCCTATCAGTGATAGAGAAAAGTGAAAGTCGAGTTTACC
ACTCCCTATCAGTGATAGAGAAAAGTGAAAGTCGAGTTTACCACTCCCTATCAGTGATAGAGAAAAGTGA
AAGTCGAGTTTACCACTCCCTATCAGTGATAGAGAAAAGTGAAAGTCGAGTTTACCACTCCCTATCAGTG
ATAGAGAAAAGTGAAAGTCGAGTTTACCACTCCCTATCAGTGATAGAGAAAAGTGAAAGTCGGGGCTGCA
GGAATTCGAACGCTGACGTCATCAACCCGCTCCAAGGAATCGCGGGCCCAGTGTCACTAGGCGGGAACAC
CCAGCGCGCGTGCGCCCTGGCAGGAAGATGGCTGTGAGGGACAGGGGAGTGGCGCCCTGCAATATTTGCA
TGTCGCTATGTGTTCTGGGAAATCACCATAAACGTGAAATGTCTTTGGATTTGGGAATCTTATAAGTTCT
GTATGAGACCACGCGTTATGGCGAGGATAACTGAAAAAGGTGGAAAATTTAGAAATGTCCACTCTAGGAC
GTGGAATATGGCAAGAAAACTGAAAATCATGGAAAATGAGAAACATCCACTTGACGACTTGAAAAATGAC
AAAATCCCTGAAAAACGTGAAAAATGAGAAATGCACACTGTAGGAGCTGGAATATGGCGAGAAAACTGAA
AATCACGGAAAATGAGAAATACACACTTTAGGACGTGAATCTAGCTATGGCGAGGATAACTGAAAAAGGT
GGAAAATTTAGAAATGTCCACTCTAGGACGTGGAAAATGGCAAGAAAACTGAAAATCATGGAAAATGAGA
AACATCCACTTGACGACTTGAAAAATGACAAAATCACTAAAAAATGTGAAAAATGAGAAATGCACACTGA
AGGACCTGGAATATGGCGAGAAAACTGAAATTCACGGAAAATGAGAAATACACACTTTAGGACGTGAAAT
CGATACCGTCGCATGGGAATAACTTCGTATAGCATACATTATACGAAGTTATGCTGCTTTTTGCTTGTAC
TGGGTCTCTCTGGTTAGACCAGATCTGAGCCTGGGAGCTCTCTGGCTAACTAGGGAACCCACTGCTTAAG
CCTCAATAAAGCTTGCCTTGAGTGCTTCAAGTAGTGTGTGCCCGTCTGTTGTGTGACTCTGGTAACTAGA
GATCCCTCAGACCCTTTTAGTCAGTGTGGAAAATCTCTAGCAGCATCTAGAATTAATTCCGTGTATTCTA
TAGTGTCACCTAAATCGTATGTGTATGATACATAAGGTTATGTATTAATTGTAGCCGCGTTCTAACGACA
ATATGTACAAGCCTAATTGTGTAGCATCTGGCTTACTGAAGCAGACCCTATCATCTCTCTCGTAAACTGC
CGTCAGAGTCGGTTTGGTTGGACGAACCTTCTGAGTTTCTGGTAACGCCGTCCCGCACCCGGAAATGGTC
AGCGAACCAATCAGCAGGGTCATCGCTAGCCAGATCCTCTACGCCGGACGCATCGTGGCCGGCATCACCG
GCGCCACAGGTGCGGTTGCTGGCGCCTATATCGCCGACATCACCGATGGGGAAGATCGGGCTCGCCACTT
CGGGCTCATGAGCGCTTGTTTCGGCGTGGGTATGGTGGCAGGCCCCGTGGCCGGGGGACTGTTGGGCGCC
ATCTCCTTGCATGCACCATTCCTTGCGGCGGCGGTGCTCAACGGCCTCAACCTACTACTGGGCTGCTTCC
TAATGCAGGAGTCGCATAAGGGAGAGCGTCGAATGGTGCACTCTCAGTACAATCTGCTCTGATGCCGCAT
AGTTAAGCCAGCCCCGACACCCGCCAACACCCGCTGACGCGCCCTGACGGGCTTGTCTGCTCCCGGCATC
CGCTTACAGACAAGCTGTGACCGTCTCCGGGAGCTGCATGTGTCAGAGGTTTTCACCGTCATCACCGAAA
CGCGCGAGACGAAAGGGCCTCGTGATACGCCTATTTTTATAGGTTAATGTCATGATAATAATGGTTTCTT
AGACGTCAGGTGGCACTTTTCGGGGAAATGTGCGCGGAACCCCTATTTGTTTATTTTTCTAAATACATTC
AAATATGTATCCGCTCATGAGACAATAACCCTGATAAATGCTTCAATAATATTGAAAAAGGAAGAGTATG
AGTATTCAACATTTCCGTGTCGCCCTTATTCCCTTTTTTGCGGCATTTTGCCTTCCTGTTTTTGCTCACC
CAGAAACGCTGGTGAAAGTAAAAGATGCTGAAGATCAGTTGGGTGCACGAGTGGGTTACATCGAACTGGA
TCTCAACAGCGGTAAGATCCTTGAGAGTTTTCGCCCCGAAGAACGTTTTCCAATGATGAGCACTTTTAAA
GTTCTGCTATGTGGCGCGGTATTATCCCGTATTGACGCCGGGCAAGAGCAACTCGGTCGCCGCATACACT
ATTCTCAGAATGACTTGGTTGAGTACTCACCAGTCACAGAAAAGCATCTTACGGATGGCATGACAGTAAG
AGAATTATGCAGTGCTGCCATAACCATGAGTGATAACACTGCGGCCAACTTACTTCTGACAACGATCGGA
GGACCGAAGGAGCTAACCGCTTTTTTGCACAACATGGGGGATCATGTAACTCGCCTTGATCGTTGGGAAC
CGGAGCTGAATGAAGCCATACCAAACGACGAGCGTGACACCACGATGCCTGTAGCAATGGCAACAACGTT
GCGCAAACTATTAACTGGCGAACTACTTACTCTAGCTTCCCGGCAACAATTAATAGACTGGATGGAGGCG
GATAAAGTTGCAGGACCACTTCTGCGCTCGGCCCTTCCGGCTGGCTGGTTTATTGCTGATAAATCTGGAG
CCGGTGAGCGTGGGTCTCGCGGTATCATTGCAGCACTGGGGCCAGATGGTAAGCCCTCCCGTATCGTAGT
TATCTACACGACGGGGAGTCAGGCAACTATGGATGAACGAAATAGACAGATCGCTGAGATAGGTGCCTCA
CTGATTAAGCATTGGTAACTGTCAGACCAAGTTTACTCATATATACTTTAGATTGATTTAAAACTTCATT
TTTAATTTAAAAGGATCTAGGTGAAGATCCTTTTTGATAATCTCATGACCAAAATCCCTTAACGTGAGTT
TTCGTTCCACTGAGCGTCAGACCCCGTAGAAAAGATCAAAGGATCTTCTTGAGATCCTTTTTTTCTGCGC
GTAATCTGCTGCTTGCAAACAAAAAAACCACCGCTACCAGCGGTGGTTTGTTTGCCGGATCAAGAGCTAC
CAACTCTTTTTCCGAAGGTAACTGGCTTCAGCAGAGCGCAGATACCAAATACTGTCCTTCTAGTGTAGCC
GTAGTTAGGCCACCACTTCAAGAACTCTGTAGCACCGCCTACATACCTCGCTCTGCTAATCCTGTTACCA
GTGGCTGCTGCCAGTGGCGATAAGTCGTGTCTTACCGGGTTGGACTCAAGACGATAGTTACCGGATAAGG
CGCAGCGGTCGGGCTGAACGGGGGGTTCGTGCACACAGCCCAGCTTGGAGCGAACGACCTACACCGAACT
GAGATACCTACAGCGTGAGCATTGAGAAAGCGCCACGCTTCCCGAAGGGAGAAAGGCGGACAGGTATCCG
GTAAGCGGCAGGGTCGGAACAGGAGAGCGCACGAGGGAGCTTCCAGGGGGAAACGCCTGGTATCTTTATA
GTCCTGTCGGGTTTCGCCACCTCTGACTTGAGCGTCGATTTTTGTGATGCTCGTCAGGGGGGCGGAGCCT
ATGGAAAAACGCCAGCAACGCGGCCTTTTTACGGTTCCTGGCCTTTTGCTGGCCTTTTGCTCACATGTTC
TTTCCTGCGTTATCCCCTGATTCTGTGGATAACCGTATTACCGCCTTTGAGTGAGCTGATACCGCTCGCC
GCAGCCGAACGACCGAGCGCAGCGAGTCAGTGAGCGAGGAAGCGGAAGAGCGCCCAATACGCAAACCGCC
TCTCCCCGCGCGTTGGCCGATTCATTAATGCAGCTGTGGAATGTGTGTCAGTTAGGGTGTGGAAAGTCCC
CAGGCTCCCCAGCAGGCAGAAGTATGCAAAGCATGCATCTCAATTAGTCAGCAACCAGGTGTGGAAAGTC
CCCAGGCTCCCCAGCAGGCAGAAGTATGCAAAGCATGCATCTCAATTAGTCAGCAACCATAGTCCCGCCC
CTAACTCCGCCCATCCCGCCCCTAACTCCGCCCAGTTCCGCCCATTCTCCGCCCCATGGCTGACTAATTT
TTTTTATTTATGCAGAGGCCGAGGCCGCCTCGGCCTCTGAGCTATTCCAGAAGTAGTGAGGAGGCTTTTT
TGGAGGCCTAGGCTTTTGCAAAAAGCTTGGACACAAGACAGGCTTGCGAGATATGTTTGAGAATACCACT
TTATCCCGCGTCAGGGAGAGGCAGTGCGTAAAAAGACGCGGACTCATGTGAAATACTGGTTTTTAGTGCG
CCAGATCTCTATAATCTCGCGCAACCTATTTTCCCCTCGAACACTTTTTAAGCCGTAGATAAACAGGCTG
GGACACTTCACATGAGCGAAAAATACATCGTCACCTGGGACATGTTGCAGATCCATGCACGTAAACTCGC
AAGCCGACTGATGCCTTCTGAACAATGGAAAGGCATTATTGCCGTAAGCCGTGGCGGTCTGTACCGGGTG
CGTTACTGGCGCGTGAACTGGGTATTCGTCATGTCGATACCGTTTGTATTTCCAGCTACGATCACGACAA
CCAGCGCGAGCTTAAAGTGCTGAAACGCGCAGAAGGCGATGGCGAAGGCTTCATCGTTATTGATGACCTG
GTGGATACCGGTGGTACTGCGGTTGCGATTCGTGAAATGTATCCAAAAGCGCACTTTGTCACCATCTTCG
CAAAACCGGCTGGTCGTCCGCTGGTTGATGACTATGTTGTTGATATCCCGCAAGATACCTGGATTGAACA
GCCGTGGGATATGGGCGTCGTATTCGTCCCGCCAATCTCCGGTCGCTAATCTTTTCAACGCCTGGCACTG
CCGGGCGTTGTTCTTTTTAACTTCAGGCGGGTTACAATAGTTTCCAGTAAGTATTCTGGAGGCTGCATCC
ATGACACAGGCAAACCTGAGCGAAACCCTGTTCAAACCCCGCTTTAAACATCCTGAAACCTCGACGCTAG
TCCGCCGCTTTAATCACGGCGCACAACCGCCTGTGCAGTCGGCCCTTGATGGTAAAACCATCCCTCACTG
GTATCGCATGATTAACCGTCTGATGTGGATCTGGCGCGGCATTGACCCACGCGAAATCCTCGACGTCCAG
GCACGTATTGTGATGAGCGATGCCGAACGTACCGACGATGATTTATACGATACGGTGATTGGCTACCGTG
GCGGCAACTGGATTTATGAGTGGGCCCCGGATCTTTGTGAAGGAACCTTACTTCTGTGGTGTGACATAAT
TGGACAAACTACCTACAGAGATTTAAAGCTCTAAGGTAAATATAAAATTTTTAAGTGTATAATGTGTTAA
ACTACTGATTCTAATTGTTTGTGTATTTTAGATTCCAACCTATGGAACTGATGAATGGGAGCAGTGGTGG
AATGCCTTTAATGAGGAAAACCTGTTTTGCTCAGAAGAAATGCCATCTAGTGATGATGAGGCTACTGCTG
ACTCTCAACATTCTACTCCTCCAAAAAAGAAGAGAAAGGTAGAAGACCCCAAGGACTTTCCTTCAGAATT
GCTAAGTTTTTTGAGTCATGCTGTGTTTAGTAATAGAACTCTTGCTTGCTTTGCTATTTACACCACAAAG
GAAAAAGCTGCACTGCTATACAAGAAAATTATGGAAAAATATTCTGTAACCTTTATAAGTAGGCATAACA
GTTATAATCATAACATACTGTTTTTTCTTACTCCACACAGGCATAGAGTGTCTGCTATTAATAACTATGC
TCAAAAATTGTGTACCTTTAGCTTTTTAATTTGTAAAGGGGTTAATAAGGAATATTTGATGTATAGTGCC
TTGACTAGAGATCATAATCAGCCATACCACATTTGTAGAGGTTTTACTTGCTTTAAAAAACCTCCCACAC
CTCCCCCTGAACCTGAAACATAAAATGAATGCAATTGTTGTTGTTAACTTGTTTATTGCAGCTTATAATG
GTTACAAATAAAGCAATAGCATCACAAATTTCACAAATAAAGCATTTTTTTCACTGCATTCTAGTTGTGG
TTTGTCCAAACTCATCAATGTATCTTATCATGTCTGGATCAACTGGATAACTCAAGCTAACCAAAATCAT
CCCAAACTTCCCACCCCATACCCTATTACCACTGCCAATTACCTAGTGGTTTCATTTACTCTAAACCTGT
GATTCCTCTGAATTATTTTCATTTTAAAGAAATTGTATTTGTTAAATATGTACTACAAACTTAGTAG
