Features (pLannotate 1.2.2; 36 found; start..end, strand, type, name):
      1..363     -  CDS            AmpR (fragment): β-lactamase; bla; confers resistance to ampicillin, carbenicillin, and related antibiotics
    364..468     -  promoter       AmpR promoter: bla
    563..598     +  CDS            rop (fragment): Rop protein, which maintains plasmids at low copy number; rop
    700..748     +  misc_feature   bom (fragment): basis of mobility region from pBR322
    749..1028    -  CDS            TcR (fragment): tetracycline efflux protein; tet; confers resistance to tetracycline
   1256..1274    +  promoter       SP6 promoter: promoter for bacteriophage SP6 RNA polymerase
   1299..1479    -  LTR            5' LTR (truncated): truncated 5' long terminal repeat (LTR) from HIV-1
   1499..1532    -  protein_bind   loxP: Cre-mediated recombination occurs in the 8-bp core sequence (GCATACAT). Cre recombinase
   2029..2243    -  promoter       H1 promoter: human H1 RNA promoter
   2242..2258    -  misc_feature   MCS (fragment): pBluescript multiple cloning site
   2259..2471    -  protein_bind   tetracycline response element (fragment): contains seven copies of the tetracycline operator tetO tetracycline repressor TetR
   2503..2537    -  LTR            3' LTR (ΔU3) (fragment): self-inactivating 3' long terminal repeat (LTR) from HIV-1
   2539..2558    -  misc_feature   cPPT/CTS (fragment): central polypurine tract and central termination sequence of HIV-1
   2626..3214    -  misc_feature   WPRE: woodchuck hepatitis virus posttranscriptional regulatory element
   3271..3288    -  misc_feature   MCS (fragment): multiple cloning site
   3289..4005    -  CDS            EGFP: EGFP is a basic (constitutively fluorescent) green fluorescent protein published in 1996, derived from Aequorea victoria. It is reported to be a rapidly-maturing weak dimer with moderate acid sensitivity.
   4096..4213    -  misc_feature   cPPT/CTS: central polypurine tract and central termination sequence of HIV-1
   4261..5439    -  promoter       EF-1α promoter: strong constitutive promoter for human elongation factor EF-1α
   5446..5512    -  CDS            small t antigen (fragment): SV40 (simian virus 40) small t antigen
   5576..5676    -  CDS            Rev (fragment): human immunodeficiency virus 1 (HIV-1) Rev protein; rev; enhances nuclear export of unspliced and incompletely spliced viral mRNAs
   6053..6286    -  misc_feature   RRE: The Rev response element (RRE) of HIV-1 allows for Rev-dependent mRNA export from the nucleus to the cytoplasm.
   6432..6795    -  CDS            HIV-1 gag (fragment): gag protein from human immunodeficiency virus 1; gag
   6779..6904    -  misc_feature   HIV-1 Ψ: packaging signal of human immunodeficiency virus type 1
   6951..7208    -  LTR            5' LTR (truncated): truncated 5' long terminal repeat (LTR) from HIV-1
   7256..7585    -  CDS            nef (fragment): NEF_HV1BR - Experimental evidence at protein level: Swiss-Prot protein existence level 1. Extracellular Nef protein targets CD4(+) T-lymphocytes for apoptosis by interacting with CXCR4 surface receptors (PubMed:14990729). From Human immunodeficiency virus type 1 group M subtype B (isolate BRU/LAI) (HIV-1).
   7752..7886    -  polyA_signal   SV40 poly(A) signal: SV40 polyadenylation signal
   7909..7992    -  CDS            large T antigen (fragment): large T antigen from SV40 (simian virus 40)
   8311..8331    -  CDS            SV40 NLS: nuclear localization signal of SV40 (simian virus 40) large T antigen
   8461..8526    -  intron         small t intron: SV40 (simian virus 40) small t antigen intron
   8528..8602    -  CDS            small t antigen (fragment): SV40 (simian virus 40) small t antigen
   8606..8911    -  CDS            frsA (fragment): FRSA_ECOLI - Also known as yafA. Experimental evidence at protein level: Swiss-Prot protein existence level 1. Catalyzes the hydrolysis of esters (PubMed:15808744). Displays esterase activity toward pNP-butyrate (PubMed:15808744). May stimulate mixed-acid fermentation by acting as a fermentation/respiration switch that down-regulates respiration and up- regulates fermentation rates (PubMed:15169777). From Escherichia coli (strain K12).
   9006..9341    -  CDS            gpt (fragment): XGPT_ECOLI - Also known as gpp, gxu. Experimental evidence at protein level: Swiss-Prot protein existence level 1. Purine salvage pathway enzyme that catalyzes the transfer of the ribosyl-5-phosphate group from 5-phospho-alpha-D-ribose 1- diphosphate (PRPP) to the N9 position of the 6-oxopurines guanine and xanthine to form the corresponding ribonucleotides GMP (guanosine 5'- monophosphate) and XMP (xanthosine 5'-monophosphate), with the release of PPi. To a lesser extent, also acts on hypoxanthine (PubMed:9100006, PubMed:3886014). Does not ribophosphorylate adenine (PubMed:3886014). From Esch
   9341..9460    -  CDS            gpt (fragment): XGPT_ECOLI - Also known as gpp, gxu. Experimental evidence at protein level: Swiss-Prot protein existence level 1. Purine salvage pathway enzyme that catalyzes the transfer of the ribosyl-5-phosphate group from 5-phospho-alpha-D-ribose 1- diphosphate (PRPP) to the N9 position of the 6-oxopurines guanine and xanthine to form the corresponding ribonucleotides GMP (guanosine 5'- monophosphate) and XMP (xanthosine 5'-monophosphate), with the release of PPi. To a lesser extent, also acts on hypoxanthine (PubMed:9100006, PubMed:3886014). Does not ribophosphorylate adenine (PubMed:3886014). From Esch
   9660..9989    -  promoter       SV40 promoter: SV40 enhancer and early promoter
   9996..10052   -  CDS            lacI (fragment): lac repressor; lacI; The lac repressor binds to the lac operator to inhibit transcription in E. coli. This inhibition can be relieved by adding lactose or isopropyl-β-D-thiogalactopyranoside (IPTG).
  10235..10292   -  rep_origin     ori (fragment): high-copy-number ColE1/pMB1/pBR322/pUC origin of replication
>Addgene plasmid #41796 | p156RRL-EF1a-GFPU3H1MajSat | addgene full sequence | sequence record 333341 | Addgene Partial NGS Result
GCATAATTCTCTTACTGTCATGCCATCCGTAAGATGCTTTTCTGTGACTGGTGAGTACTCAACCAAGTCA
TTCTGAGAATAGTGTATGCGGCGACCGAGTTGCTCTTGCCCGGCGTCAATACGGGATAATACCGCGCCAC
ATAGCAGAACTTTAAAAGTGCTCATCATTGGAAAACGTTCTTCGGGGCGAAAACTCTCAAGGATCTTACC
GCTGTTGAGATCCAGTTCGATGTAACCCACTCGTGCACCCAACTGATCTTCAGCATCTTTTACTTTCACC
AGCGTTTCTGGGTGAGCAAAAACAGGAAGGCAAAATGCCGCAAAAAAGGGAATAAGGGCGACACGGAAAT
GTTGAATACTCATACTCTTCCTTTTTCAATATTATTGAAGCATTTATCAGGGTTATTGTCTCATGAGCGG
ATACATATTTGAATGTATTTAGAAAAATAAACAAATAGGGGTTCCGCGCACATTTCCCCGAAAAGTGCCA
CCTGACGTCTAAGAAACCATTATTATCATGACATTAACCTATAAAAATAGGCGTATCACGAGGCCCTTTC
GTCTCGCGCGTTTCGGTGATGACGGTGAAAACCTCTGACACATGCAGCTCCCGGAGACGGTCACAGCTTG
TCTGTAAGCGGATGCCGGGAGCAGACAAGCCCGTCAGGGCGCGTCAGCGGGTGTTGGCGGGTGTCGGGGC
TGGCTTAACTATGCGGCATCAGAGCAGATTGTACTGAGAGTGCACCATTCGACGCTCTCCCTTATGCGAC
TCCTGCATTAGGAAGCAGCCCAGTAGTAGGTTGAGGCCGTTGAGCACCGCCGCCGCAAGGAATGGTGCAT
GCAAGGAGATGGCGCCCAACAGTCCCCCGGCCACGGGGCCTGCCACCATACCCACGCCGAAACAAGCGCT
CATGAGCCCGAAGTGGCGAGCCCGATCTTCCCCATCGGTGATGTCGGCGATATAGGCGCCAGCAACCGCA
CCTGTGGCGCCGGTGATGCCGGCCACGATGCGTCCGGCGTAGAGGATCTGGCTAGCGATGACCCTGCTGA
TTGGTTCGCTGACCATTTCCGGGTGCGGGACGGCGTTACCAGAAACTCAGAAGGTTCGTCCAACCAAACC
GACTCTGACGGCAGTTTACGAGAGAGATGATAGGGTCTGCTTCAGTAAGCCAGATGCTACACAATTAGGC
TTGTACATATTGTCGTTAGAACGCGGCTACAATTAATACATAACCTTATGTATCATACACATACGATTTA
GGTGACACTATAGAATACACGGAATTAATTCTAGATGCTGCTAGAGATTTTCCACACTGACTAAAAGGGT
CTGAGGGATCTCTAGTTACCAGAGTCACACAACAGACGGGCACACACTACTTGAAGCACTCAAGGCAAGC
TTTATTGAGGCTTAAGCAGTGGGTTCCCTAGTTAGCCAGAGAGCTCCCAGGCTCAGATCTGGTCTAACCA
GAGAGACCCAGTACAAGCAAAAAGCAGCATAACTTCGTATAATGTATGCTATACGAAGTTATTCCCATGC
GACGGTATCGATTTCACGTCCTAAAGTGTGTATTTCTCATTTTCCGTGAATTTCAGTTTTCTCGCCATAT
TCCAGGTCCTTCAGTGTGCATTTCTCATTTTTCACATTTTTTAGTGATTTTGTCATTTTTCAAGTCGTCA
AGTGGATGTTTCTCATTTTCCATGATTTTCAGTTTTCTTGCCATTTTCCACGTCCTAGAGTGGACATTTC
TAAATTTTCCACCTTTTTCAGTTATCCTCGCCATAGCTAGATTCACGTCCTAAAGTGTGTATTTCTCATT
TTCCGTGATTTTCAGTTTTCTCGCCATATTCCAGCTCCTACAGTGTGCATTTCTCATTTTTCACGTTTTT
CAGGGATTTTGTCATTTTTCAAGTCGTCAAGTGGATGTTTCTCATTTTCCATGATTTTCAGTTTTCTTGC
CATATTCCACGTCCTAGAGTGGACATTTCTAAATTTTCCACCTTTTTCAGTTATCCTCGCCATAACGCGT
GGTCTCATACAGAACTTATAAGATTCCCAAATCCAAAGACATTTCACGTTTATGGTGATTTCCCAGAACA
CATAGCGACATGCAAATATTGCAGGGCGCCACTCCCCTGTCCCTCACAGCCATCTTCCTGCCAGGGCGCA
CGCGCGCTGGGTGTTCCCGCCTAGTGACACTGGGCCCGCGATTCCTTGGAGCGGGTTGATGACGTCAGCG
TTCGAATTCCTGCAGCCCCGACTTTCACTTTTCTCTATCACTGATAGGGAGTGGTAAACTCGACTTTCAC
TTTTCTCTATCACTGATAGGGAGTGGTAAACTCGACTTTCACTTTTCTCTATCACTGATAGGGAGTGGTA
AACTCGACTTTCACTTTTCTCTATCACTGATAGGGAGTGGTAAACTCGACTTTCACTTTTCTCTATCACT
GATAGGGAGTGGTAAACTCGAGGGGGATCCACTAGCATGGTGAATTGATCCCATCTTGTCTTCGTTGGGA
GTGAATTAGCCCTTCCAGTCCCCCCTTTTCTTTTAAAAAGTGGCTAAGATCTACAGCTGCCTTGTAAGTC
ATTGGTCTTAAAGGTACCTGGCCATACGTACCGATGCGGGGAGGCGGCCCAAAGGGAGATCCGACTCGTC
TGAGGGCGAAGGCGAAGACGCGGAAGAGGCCGCAGAGCCGGCAGCAGGCCGCGGGAAGGAAGGTCCGCTG
GATTGAGGGCCGAAGGGACGTAGCAGAAGGACGTCCCGCGCAGAATCCAGGTGGCAACACAGGCGAGCAG
CCATGGAAAGGACGTCAGCTTCCCCGACAACACCACGGAATTGTCAGTGCCCAACAGCCGAGCCCCTGTC
CAGCAGCGGGCAAGGCAGGCGGCGATGAGTTCCGCCGTGGCAATAGGGAGGGGGAAAGCGAAAGTCCCGG
AAAGGAGCTGACAGGTGGTGGCAATGCCCCAACCAGTGGGGGTTGCGTCAGCAAACACAGTGCACACCAC
GCCACGTTGCCTGACAACGGGCCACAACTCCTCATAAAGAGACAGCAACCAGGATTTATACAAGGAGGAG
AAAATGAAAGCCATACGGGAAGCAATAGCATGATACAAAGGCATTAAAGCAGCGTATCCACATAGCGTAA
AAGGAGCAACATAGTTAAGAATACCAGTCAATCTTTCACAAATTTTGTAATCCAGAGGTTGATTATCATA
TGACTAGTCCCCGAAGCTTGAGCTCGACTAGCTAGCTAGCTACTAGCTAGTCGAGATCTGAGTCCGGACT
TGTACAGCTCGTCCATGCCGAGAGTGATCCCGGCGGCGGTCACGAACTCCAGCAGGACCATGTGATCGCG
CTTCTCGTTGGGGTCTTTGCTCAGGGCGGACTGGGTGCTCAGGTAGTGGTTGTCGGGCAGCAGCACGGGG
CCGTCGCCGATGGGGGTGTTCTGCTGGTAGTGGTCGGCGAGCTGCACGCTGCCGTCCTCGATGTTGTGGC
GGATCTTGAAGTTCACCTTGATGCCGTTCTTCTGCTTGTCGGCCATGATATAGACGTTGTGGCTGTTGTA
GTTGTACTCCAGCTTGTGCCCCAGGATGTTGCCGTCCTCCTTGAAGTCGATGCCCTTCAGCTCGATGCGG
TTCACCAGGGTGTCGCCCTCGAACTTCACCTCGGCGCGGGTCTTGTAGTTGCCGTCGTCCTTGAAGAAGA
TGGTGCGCTCCTGGACGTAGCCTTCGGGCATGGCGGACTTGAAGAAGTCGTGCTGCTTCATGTGGTCGGG
GTAGCGGCTGAAGCACTGCACGCCGTAGGTCAGGGTGGTCACGAGGGTGGGCCAGGGCACGGGCAGCTTG
CCGGTGGTGCAGATGAACTTCAGGGTCAGCTTGCCGTAGGTGGCATCGCCCTCGCCCTCGCCGGACACGC
TGAACTTGTGGCCGTTTACGTCGCCGTCCAGCTCGACCAGGATGGGCACCACCCCGGTGAACAGCTCCTC
GCCCTTGCTCACCATGGTGGCGACCGGTAGCGCTAGGACGCGCGCGTAAGCTTAGGCCTTCGAAGATCCC
GTAGTTTAAACCTCGAGGCTAGTCTCGTGATCGATAAAATTTTGAATTTTTGTAATTTGTTTTTGTAATT
CTTTAGTTTGTATGTCTGTTGCTATTATGTCTACTATTCTTTCCCCTGCACTGTACCCCCCAATCCCCCC
TTTTCTTTTAAAAGTTAACCGATACCGTCGAGATTAATTAAATTTAAATGTCGAAATTCCTCACGACACC
TGAAATGGAAGAAAAAAACTTTGAACCACTGTCTGAGGCTTGAGAATGAACCAAGATCCAAACTCAAAAA
GGGCAAATTCCAAGGAGAATTACATCAAGTGCCAAGCTGGCCTAACTTCAGTCTCCACCCACTCAGTGTG
GGGAAACTCCATCGCATAAAACCCCTCCCCCCAACCTAAAGACGACGTACTCCAAAAGCTCGAGAACTAA
TCGAGGTGCCTGGACGGCGCCCGGTACTCCGTGGAGTCACATGAAGCGACGGCTGAGGACGGAAAGGCCC
TTTTCCTTTGTGTGGGTGACTCACCCGCCCGCTCTCCCGAGCGCCGCGTCCTCCATTTTGAGCTCCCTGC
AGCAGGGCCGGGAAGCGGCCATCTTTCCGCTCACGCAACTGGTGCCGACCGGGCCAGCCTTGCCGCCCAG
GGCGGGGCGATACACGGCGGCGCGAGGCCAGGCACCAGAGCAGGCCGGCCAGCTTGAGACTACCCCCGTC
CGATTCTCGGTGGCCGCGCTCGCAGGCCCCGCCTCGCCGAACATGTGCGCTGGGACGCACGGGCCCCGTC
GCCGCCCGCGGCCCCAAAAACCGAAATACCAGTGTGCAGATCTTGGCCCGCATTTACAAGACTATCTTGC
CAGAAAAAAAGCGTCGCAGCAGGTCATCAAAAATTTTAAATGGCTAGAGACTTATCGAAAGCAGCGAGAC
AGGCGCGAAGGTGCCACCAGATTCGCACGCGGCGGCCCCAGCGCCCAGGCCAGGCCTCAACTCAAGCACG
AGGCGAAGGGGCTCCTTAAGCGCAAGGCCTCGAACTCTCCCACCCACTTCCAACCCGAAGCTCGGGATCA
AGAATCACGTACTGCAGCCAGGTGGAAGTAATTCAAGGCACGCAAGGGCCATAACCCGTAAAGAGGCCAG
GCCCGCGGGAACCACACACGGCACTTACCTGTGTTCTGGCGGCAAACCCGTTGCGAAAAAGAACGTTCAC
GGCGACTACTGCACTTATATACGGTTCTCCCCCACCCTCGGGAAAAAGGCGGAGCCAGTACACGACATCA
CTTTCCCAGTTTACCCCGCGCCACCTTCTCTAGGCACCGGTTCAATTGCCGACCCCTCCCCCCAACTTCT
CGGGGACTGTGGGCGATGTGCGCTCTGCCCACTGACGGGCACCGGAGCCAATTCCCACTCCTTTCAAGAC
CTAGAAGGTCCATTAGCTGCAAAGATTCCTCTCTGTTTAAAACTTTATCCATCTTTGCAAAGCTTATCGT
CGACATCGCGATGGTCGAGGCTAGTCTCGTGATCGATACCGTCGAGATCCGTTCACTAATCGAATGGATC
TGTCTCTGTCTCTCTCTCCACCTTCTTCTTCTATTCCTTCGGGCCTGTCGGGTCCCCTCGGGGTTGGGAG
GTGGGTCTGAAACGATAATGGTGAATATCCCTGCCTAACTCTATTCACTATAGAAAGTACAGCAAAAACT
ATTCTTAAACCTACCAAGCCTCCTACTATCATTATGAATAATTTTATATACCACAGCCAATTTGTTATGT
TAAACCAATTCCACAAACTTGCCCATTTATCTAATTCCAATAATTCTTGTTCATTCTTTTCTTGCTGGTT
TTGCGATTCTTCAATTAAGGAGTGTATTAAGCTTGTGTAATTGTTAATTTCTCTGTCCCACTCCATCCAG
GTCGTGTGATTCCAAATCTGTTCCAGAGATTTATTACTCCAACTAGCATTCCAAGGCACAGCAGTGGTGC
AAATGAGTTTTCCAGAGCAACCCCAAATCCCCAGGAGCTGTTGATCCTTTAGGTATCTTTCCACAGCCAG
GATTCTTGCCTGGAGCTGCTTGATGCCCCAGACTGTGAGTTGCAACAGATGCTGTTGCGCCTCAATAGCC
CTCAGCAAATTGTTCTGCTGCTGCACTATACCAGACAATAATTGTCTGGCCTGTACCGTCAGCGTCATTG
ACGCTGCGCCCATAGTGCTTCCTGCTGCTCCCAAGAACCCAAGGAACAAAGCTCCTATTCCCACTGCTCT
TTTTTCTCTCTGCACCACTCTTCTCTTTGCCTTGGTGGGTGCTACTCCTAATGGTTCAATTTTTACTACT
TTATATTTATATAATTCACTTCTCCAATTGTCCCTCATATCTCCTCCTCCAGGTCTGAAGATCAGCGGCC
GCTTGCTGTGCGGTGGTCTTACTTTTGTTTTGCTCTTCCTCTATCTTGTCTAAAGCTTCCTTGGTGTCTT
TTATCTCTATCCTTTGATGCACACAATAGAGGGTTGCTACTGTATTATATAATGATCTAAGTTCTTCTGA
TCCTGTCTGAAGGGATGGTTGTAGCTGTCCCAGTATTTGTCTACAGCCTTCTGATGTTTCTAACAGGCCA
GGATTAACTGCGAATCGTTCTAGCTCCCTGCTTGCCCATACTATATGTTTTAATTTATATTTTTTCTTTC
CCCCTGGCCTTAACCGAATTTTTTCCCATCGCGATCTAATTCTCCCCCGCTTAATACTGACGCTCTCGCA
CCCATCTCTCTCCTTCTAGCCTCCGCTAGTCAAAATTTTTGGCGTACTCACCAGTCGCCGCCCCTCGCCT
CTTGCCGTGCGCGCTTCAGCAAGCCGAGTCCTGCGTCGAGAGAGCTCCTCTGGTTTCCCTTTCGCTTTCA
AGTCCCTGTTCGGGCGCCACTGCTAGAGATTTTCCACACTGACTAAAAGGGTCTGAGGGATCTCTAGTTA
CCAGAGTCACACAACAGACGGGCACACACTACTTGAAGCACTCAAGGCAAGCTTTATTGAGGCTTAAGCA
GTGGGTTCCCTAGTTAGCCAGAGAGCTCCCAGGCTCAGATCTGGTCTAACCAGAGAGACCCAGTACAGGC
AAAAAGCAGCTGCTTATATGCAGGATCTGAGGGCTCGCCACTCCCCAGTCCCGCCCAGGCCACGCCTCCC
TGGAAAGTCCCCAGCGGAAAGTCCCTTGTAGCAAGCTCGATATCAGCAGTTCTTGAAGTACTCCGGATGC
AGCTCTCGGGCCACGTGATGAAATGCTAGGCGGCTGTCAAACCTCCACTCTAACACTTCTCTCTCCGGGT
CATCCATCCCATGCAGGCTCACAGGGTGTAACAAGCTGGTGTTCTCTCCTTTATTGGCCTCTTCTACCTT
ATCTGGCTCAACTGGTACTAGCTTGTAGCACCATCCAAAGGTCAGTGGATATCTGACCCCTGGCCCTGGT
GTGTAGTTCTGCTAATCAGGGAAGTAGCCTTGTGTGTGGTAGATCCACAGATCAAGGATATCTTGTCTTC
TTTGGGAGTGAATTAGCCCTTCCAACTACTAAGTTTGTAGTACATATTTAACAAATACAATTTCTTTAAA
ATGAAAATAATTCAGAGGAATCACAGGTTTAGAGTAAATGAAACCACAGGTAATTGGCAGTGGTAATAGG
GTATGGGGTGGGAAGTTTGGGATGATTTTGGTTAGCTTGAGTTATCCAGTTGATCCAGACATGATAAGAT
ACATTGATGAGTTTGGACAAACCACAACTAGAATGCAGTGAAAAAAATGCTTTATTTGTGAAATTTGTGA
TGCTATTGCTTTATTTGTAACCATTATAAGCTGCAATAAACAAGTTAACAACAACAATTGCATTCATTTT
ATGTTTCAGGTTCAGGGGGAGGTGTGGGAGGTTTTTTAAAGCAAGTAAAACCTCTACAAATGTGGTATGG
CTGATTATGATCTCTAGTCAAGGCACTATACATCAAATATTCCTTATTAACCCCTTTACAAATTAAAAAG
CTAAAGGTACACAATTTTTGAGCATAGTTATTAATAGCAGACACTCTATGCCTGTGTGGAGTAAGAAAAA
ACAGTATGTTATGATTATAACTGTTATGCCTACTTATAAAGGTTACAGAATATTTTTCCATAATTTTCTT
GTATAGCAGTGCAGCTTTTTCCTTTGTGGTGTAAATAGCAAAGCAAGCAAGAGTTCTATTACTAAACACA
GCATGACTCAAAAAACTTAGCAATTCTGAAGGAAAGTCCTTGGGGTCTTCTACCTTTCTCTTCTTTTTTG
GAGGAGTAGAATGTTGAGAGTCAGCAGTAGCCTCATCATCACTAGATGGCATTTCTTCTGAGCAAAACAG
GTTTTCCTCATTAAAGGCATTCCACCACTGCTCCCATTCATCAGTTCCATAGGTTGGAATCTAAAATACA
CAAACAATTAGAATCAGTAGTTTAACACATTATACACTTAAAAATTTTATATTTACCTTAGAGCTTTAAA
TCTCTGTAGGTAGTTTGTCCAATTATGTCACACCACAGAAGTAAGGTTCCTTCACAAAGATCCGGGGCCC
ACTCATAAATCCAGTTGCCGCCACGGTAGCCAATCACCGTATCGTATAAATCATCGTCGGTACGTTCGGC
ATCGCTCATCACAATACGTGCCTGGACGTCGAGGATTTCGCGTGGGTCAATGCCGCGCCAGATCCACATC
AGACGGTTAATCATGCGATACCAGTGAGGGATGGTTTTACCATCAAGGGCCGACTGCACAGGCGGTTGTG
CGCCGTGATTAAAGCGGCGGACTAGCGTCGAGGTTTCAGGATGTTTAAAGCGGGGTTTGAACAGGGTTTC
GCTCAGGTTTGCCTGTGTCATGGATGCAGCCTCCAGAATACTTACTGGAAACTATTGTAACCCGCCTGAA
GTTAAAAAGAACAACGCCCGGCAGTGCCAGGCGTTGAAAAGATTAGCGACCGGAGATTGGCGGGACGAAT
ACGACGCCCATATCCCACGGCTGTTCAATCCAGGTATCTTGCGGGATATCAACAACATAGTCATCAACCA
GCGGACGACCAGCCGGTTTTGCGAAGATGGTGACAAAGTGCGCTTTTGGATACATTTCACGAATCGCAAC
CGCAGTACCACCGGTATCCACCAGGTCATCAATAACGATGAAGCCTTCGCCATCGCCTTCTGCGCGTTTC
AGCACTTTAAGCTCGCGCTGGTTGTCGTGATCGTAGCTGGAAATACAAACGGTATCGACATGACGAATAC
CCAGTTCACGCGCCAGTAACGCACCCGGTACAGACCGCCACGGCTTACGGCAATAATGCCTTTCCATTGT
TCAGAAGGCATCAGTCGGCTTGCGAGTTTACGTGCATGGATCTGCAACATGTCCCAGGTGACGATGTATT
TTTCGCTCATGTGAAGTGTCCCAGCCTGTTTATCTACGGCTTAAAAAGTGTTCGAGGGGAAAATAGGTTG
CGCGAGATTATAGAGATCTGGCGCACTAAAAACCAGTATTTCACATGAGTCCGCGTCTTTTTACGCACTG
CCTCTCCCTGACGCGGGATAAAGTGGTATTCTCAAACATATCTCGCAAGCCTGTCTTGTGTCCAAGCTTT
TTGCAAAAGCCTAGGCCTCCAAAAAAGCCTCCTCACTACTTCTGGAATAGCTCAGAGGCCGAGGCGGCCT
CGGCCTCTGCATAAATAAAAAAAATTAGTCAGCCATGGGGCGGAGAATGGGCGGAACTGGGCGGAGTTAG
GGGCGGGATGGGCGGAGTTAGGGGCGGGACTATGGTTGCTGACTAATTGAGATGCATGCTTTGCATACTT
CTGCCTGCTGGGGAGCCTGGGGACTTTCCACACCTGGTTGCTGACTAATTGAGATGCATGCTTTGCATAC
TTCTGCCTGCTGGGGAGCCTGGGGACTTTCCACACCCTAACTGACACACATTCCACAGCTGCATTAATGA
ATCGGCCAACGCGCGGGGAGAGGCGGTTTGCGTATTGGGCGCTCTTCCGCTTCCTCGCTCACTGACTCGC
TGCGCTCGGTCGTTCGGCTGCGGCGAGCGGTATCAGCTCACTCAAAGGCGGTAATACGGTTATCCACAGA
ATCAGGGGATAACGCAGGAAAGAACATGTGAGCAAAAGGCCAGCAAAAGGCCAGGAACCGTAAAAAGGCC
GCGTTGCTGGCGTTTTTCCATAGGCTCCGCCCCCCTGACGAGCATCACAAAAATCGACGCTCAAGTCAGA
GG
