>Addgene plasmid #41796 | p156RRL-EF1a-GFPU3H1MajSat | addgene partial sequence | sequence record 59606 | EF1aF
GTGTCGTGAGGAATTTCGACATTTAAATTTAATTAATCTCGACGGTATCGGTTAACTTTTAAAAGAAAAG
GGGGGATTGGGGGGTACAGTGCAGGGGAAAGAATAGTAGACATAATAGCAACAGACATACAAACTAAAGA
ATTACAAAAACAAATTACAAAAATTCAAAATTTTATCGATCACGAGACTAGCCTCGAGGTTTAAACTACG
GGATCTTCGAAGGCCTAAGCTTACGCGCGCGTCCTAGCGCTACCGGTCGCCACCATGGTGAGCAAGGGCG
AGGAGCTGTTCACCGGGGTGGTGCCCATCCTGGTCGAGCTGGACGGCGACGTAAACGGCCACAAGTTCAG
CGTGTCCGGCGAGGGCGAGGGCGATGCCACCTACGGCAAGCTGACCCTGAAGTTCATCTGCACCACCGGC
AAGCTGCCCGTGCCCTGGCCCACCCTCGTGACCACCCTGACCTACGGCGTGCAGTGCTTCAGCCGCTACC
CCGACCACATGAAGCAGCACGACTTCTTCAAGTCCGCCATGCCCGAAGGCTACGTCCAGGAGCGCACCAT
CTTCTTCAAGGACGACGGCAACTACAAGACCCGCGCCGAGGTGAAGTTCGAGGGCGACACCCTGGTGAAC
CGCATCGAGCTGAAGGGCATCGACTTCAAGGAGGACGGCAACATCCTGGGGCACAAGCTGGAGTACAACT
ACAACAGCCACAACGTCTATATCATGGCCGACAAGCAGAAGAACGGCATCAAGGTGAACTTCAAGATCCG
CCACAACATCGAGGACGGCAGCGTGCAGCTCGCCGACCACTACCAGCAGAACACCCCCATCGGCGACGGC
CCTGTGCTTCTGCCCGACAACCACTACCTGAGCACCCAGTCCGCCCTGAGCAAAGACCCCAACGAGAAG
