>Addgene plasmid #41796 | p156RRL-EF1a-GFPU3H1MajSat | addgene partial sequence | sequence record 59607 | SP6 5'-ATTTAGGTGACACTATAG-3'
TGCTAGAGATTTTCCACACTGACTAAAAGGGTCTGAGGGATCTCTAGTTACCAGAGTCACACAACAGACG
GGCACACACTACTTGAAGCACTCAAGGCAAGCTTTATTGAGGCTTAAGCAGTGGGTTCCCTAGTTAGCCA
GAGAGCTCCCAGGCTCAGATCTGGTCTAACCAGAGAGACCCAGTACAAGCAAAAAGCAGCATAACTTCGT
ATAATGTATGCTATACGAAGTTATTCCCATGCGACGGTATCGATTTCACGTCCTAAAGTGTGTATTTCTC
ATTTTCCGTGAATTTCAGTTTTCTCGCCATATTCCAGGTCCTTCAGTGTGCATTTCTCATTTTTCACATT
TTTTAGTGATTTTGTCATTTTTCAAGTCGTCAAGTGGATGTTTCTCATTTTCCATGATTTTCAGTTTTCT
TGCCATTTTCCACGTCCTAGAGTGGACATTTCTAAATTTTCCACCTTTTTCAGTTATCCTCGCCATAGCT
AGATTCACGTCCTAAAGTGTGTATTTCTCATTTTCCGTGATTTTCAGTTTTCTCGCCATATTCCAGCTCC
TACAGTGTGCATTTCTCATTTTTCACGTTTTTCAGGGATTTTGTCATTTTTCAAGTCGTCAAGTGGATGT
TTCTCATTTTCCATGATTTTCAGTTTTCTTGCCATATTCCACGTCCTAGAGTGGACATTTCTAAATTTTC
CACCTTTTTCAGTTATCCTCGCCATAACGCGTGGTCTCATACAGAACTTATAAGATTCCCAAATCCAAAG
ACATTTCACGTTTATGGTGATTTCCCAGAACACATAGCGACATGCAAATATTGCAGGGCGCCACTCCCCT
GTCCCTCACAGCCATCTTCCTGCCAGGGCGCACGCGCGCTGGGTGTTCCGCTAT
